Addgene plasmid #74707: pBluescriptSKII+ U6-sgRNA(F+E) empty
Purpose: Encodes an sgRNA for spCas9 driven by hU6 promoter with a modified scaffold (Chen et al. Cell 2013) and BbsI sites that allow insertion of a spacer sequence
Depositing lab: Eugene Yeo. Depositing organization: University of California, San Diego (UCSD). Publication: Programmable RNA Tracking in Live Cells with CRISPR/Cas9. Nelles DA, Fang MY, O'Connell MR, Xu JL, Markmiller SJ, Doudna JA, Yeo GW. Cell. 2016 Mar 16. pii: S0092-8674(16)30204-5. doi: 10.1016/j.cell.2016.02.054. PubMed 26997482.
Backbone
  Vector backbone: pBlueScript II SK(+)
  Vector type: Mammalian Expression
Growth in bacteria
  Bacterial resistance: Ampicillin, 100 μg/mL
  Growth temperature: 37°C
  Growth strain: DH5alpha
  Copy number: High Copy
Gene/Insert
  Gene/Insert name: U6 promoter driving sgRNA with Bbsi sites for insertion of spacer sequence
  gRNA/shRNA sequence: empty
Terms and licenses: Academic/Nonprofit Terms; Industry Terms: Not Available to Industry
How to cite: pBluescriptSKII+ U6-sgRNA(F+E) empty was a gift from Eugene Yeo (Addgene plasmid # 74707 ; http://n2t.net/addgene:74707 ; RRID:Addgene_74707)
