[The description below was written by a language model from this plasmid's Addgene catalogue record and pLannotate feature annotations shown in this document.]
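Description:
pBluescriptSKII+ U6-sgRNA(F+E) empty is a small (about 3.4 kb) guide-RNA cloning and expression plasmid built on the pBluescript II SK(+) phagemid backbone and intended for use in mammalian cells. It is propagated in E. coli from a high-copy ColE1/pUC-type origin and selected with ampicillin through the β-lactamase gene and its native promoter. The backbone also retains the f1 bacteriophage origin, the flanking T7 and T3 phage promoters, and the lac promoter/operator with a lacZα fragment. The multiple cloning site appears as two fragments on either side of the insert, so the cassette interrupts the original polylinker. There is no mammalian selection marker or reporter in the annotated features.

The payload is a human U6 RNA polymerase III promoter followed by a spacer-insertion region and the Streptococcus pyogenes Cas9 sgRNA scaffold, which the annotation software picks up as a tracrRNA fragment. According to the record, the scaffold is the modified "F+E" design, a published variant of the standard scaffold generally described as improving guide expression and Cas9 association. The spacer position is empty and carries BbsI sites, a type IIS arrangement that lets annealed oligonucleotides encoding a chosen targeting sequence be ligated directly between the promoter and the scaffold. A short attB1-like fragment upstream of the U6 promoter is probably a remnant of earlier cloning. The plasmid supplies only the guide, so Cas9 or a Cas9 derivative must be provided separately. It was deposited with work on Cas9-based tracking of RNA in live cells.
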