Features (pLannotate 1.2.2; 16 found; start..end, strand, type, name):
     30..458     -  rep_origin     f1 ori (sequence partly withheld): f1 bacteriophage origin of replication; arrow indicates direction of (+) strand synthesis
    463..618     -  CDS            lacZα (fragment): LacZα fragment of β-galactosidase; lacZ fragment
    626..644     +  promoter       T7 promoter: promoter for bacteriophage T7 RNA polymerase
    653..701     -  misc_feature   MCS (fragment): pBluescript multiple cloning site
    702..719     +  protein_bind   attB1 (fragment): mutant version of attB; recombination site for the Gateway® BP reaction BP Clonase™
    771..1011    +  promoter       U6 promoter: RNA polymerase III promoter for human U6 snRNA
   1056..1123    +  misc_RNA       tracrRNA (fragment): trans-activating CRISPR RNA for the Streptococcus pyogenes CRISPR/Cas9 system
   1129..1185    -  misc_feature   MCS (fragment): pBluescript multiple cloning site
   1198..1216    -  promoter       T3 promoter: promoter for bacteriophage T3 RNA polymerase
   1261..1277    -  protein_bind   lac operator: The lac repressor binds to the lac operator to inhibit transcription in E. coli. This inhibition can be relieved by adding lactose or isopropyl-β-D-thiogalactopyranoside (IPTG). lac repressor encoded by lacI
   1285..1315    -  promoter       lac promoter: promoter for the E. coli lac operon
   1330..1351    -  protein_bind   CAP binding site: CAP binding activates transcription in the presence of cAMP. E. coli catabolite activator protein
   1364..1456    -  CDS            lacI (fragment): lac repressor; lacI; The lac repressor binds to the lac operator to inhibit transcription in E. coli. This inhibition can be relieved by adding lactose or isopropyl-β-D-thiogalactopyranoside (IPTG).
   1639..2227    -  rep_origin     ori: high-copy-number ColE1/pMB1/pBR322/pUC origin of replication
   2398..3258    -  CDS            AmpR: β-lactamase; bla; confers resistance to ampicillin, carbenicillin, and related antibiotics
   3259..3363    -  promoter       AmpR promoter: bla
>Addgene plasmid #74707 | pBluescriptSKII+ U6-sgRNA(F+E) empty | addgene full sequence | sequence record 152737 | Addgene assembled full plasmid sequence
CTAAATTGTAAGCGTTAATATTTTGTTAAAATTCGCGTTAAATTTTTGTTAAATCAGCTCATTTTTTAAC
CAATAGGCCGAAATCGGCAAAATCCCTTATAAATCAAAAGAATAGACCGAGATAGGGT
[37 nt withheld, positions 129-165]
AAAGAACGTGGACTCCAACGTCAAAGG
[49 nt withheld, positions 193-241]
T
[91 nt withheld, positions 243-333]
G
[124 nt withheld, positions 335-458]
CCCATTCGCCATTCAGGCTGCGCAACTGTTGGGAAGGGCGATCGGTGCGGGCCTCTTCGCTATTACGCCA
GCTGGCGAAAGGGGGATGTGCTGCAAGGCGATTAAGTTGGGTAACGCCAGGGTTTTCCCAGTCACGACGT
TGTAAAACGACGGCCAGTGAGCGCGCGTAATACGACTCACTATAGGGCGAATTGGGTACCGGGCCCCCCC
TCGAGGTCGACGGTATCGATAAGCTTGATATCGTGTACAAAAAAGCAGGCTTTAAAGGAACCAATTCAGT
CGACTGGATCCGGTACCAAGGTCGGGCAGGAAGAGGGCCTATTTCCCATGATTCCTTCATATTTGCATAT
ACGATACAAGGCTGTTAGAGAGATAATTAGAATTAATTTGACTGTAAACACAAAGATATTAGTACAAAAT
ACGTGACGTAGAAAGTAATAATTTCTTGGGTAGTTTGCAGTTTTAAAATTATGTTTTAAAATGGACTATC
ATATGCTTACCGTAACTTGAAAGTATTTCGATTTCTTGGCTTTATATATCTTGTGGAAAGGACGAAACAC
CGGGTCTTCGAGAAGACCTGTTTAAGAGCTATGCTGGAAACAGCATAGCAAGTTTAAATAAGGCTAGTCC
GTTATCAACTTGAAAAAGTGGCACCGAGTCGGTGCTTTTTTTCCTGCAGCCCGGGGGATCCACTAGTTCT
AGAGCGGCCGCCACCGCGGTGGAGCTCCAGCTTTTGTTCCCTTTAGTGAGGGTTAATTGCGCGCTTGGCG
TAATCATGGTCATAGCTGTTTCCTGTGTGAAATTGTTATCCGCTCACAATTCCACACAACATACGAGCCG
GAAGCATAAAGTGTAAAGCCTGGGGTGCCTAATGAGTGAGCTAACTCACATTAATTGCGTTGCGCTCACT
GCCCGCTTTCCAGTCGGGAAACCTGTCGTGCCAGCTGCATTAATGAATCGGCCAACGCGCGGGGAGAGGC
GGTTTGCGTATTGGGCGCTCTTCCGCTTCCTCGCTCACTGACTCGCTGCGCTCGGTCGTTCGGCTGCGGC
GAGCGGTATCAGCTCACTCAAAGGCGGTAATACGGTTATCCACAGAATCAGGGGATAACGCAGGAAAGAA
CATGTGAGCAAAAGGCCAGCAAAAGGCCAGGAACCGTAAAAAGGCCGCGTTGCTGGCGTTTTTCCATAGG
CTCCGCCCCCCTGACGAGCATCACAAAAATCGACGCTCAAGTCAGAGGTGGCGAAACCCGACAGGACTAT
AAAGATACCAGGCGTTTCCCCCTGGAAGCTCCCTCGTGCGCTCTCCTGTTCCGACCCTGCCGCTTACCGG
ATACCTGTCCGCCTTTCTCCCTTCGGGAAGCGTGGCGCTTTCTCATAGCTCACGCTGTAGGTATCTCAGT
TCGGTGTAGGTCGTTCGCTCCAAGCTGGGCTGTGTGCACGAACCCCCCGTTCAGCCCGACCGCTGCGCCT
TATCCGGTAACTATCGTCTTGAGTCCAACCCGGTAAGACACGACTTATCGCCACTGGCAGCAGCCACTGG
TAACAGGATTAGCAGAGCGAGGTATGTAGGCGGTGCTACAGAGTTCTTGAAGTGGTGGCCTAACTACGGC
TACACTAGAAGGACAGTATTTGGTATCTGCGCTCTGCTGAAGCCAGTTACCTTCGGAAAAAGAGTTGGTA
GCTCTTGATCCGGCAAACAAACCACCGCTGGTAGCGGTGGTTTTTTTGTTTGCAAGCAGCAGATTACGCG
CAGAAAAAAAGGATCTCAAGAAGATCCTTTGATCTTTTCTACGGGGTCTGACGCTCAGTGGAACGAAAAC
TCACGTTAAGGGATTTTGGTCATGAGATTATCAAAAAGGATCTTCACCTAGATCCTTTTAAATTAAAAAT
GAAGTTTTAAATCAATCTAAAGTATATATGAGTAAACTTGGTCTGACAGTTACCAATGCTTAATCAGTGA
GGCACCTATCTCAGCGATCTGTCTATTTCGTTCATCCATAGTTGCCTGACTCCCCGTCGTGTAGATAACT
ACGATACGGGAGGGCTTACCATCTGGCCCCAGTGCTGCAATGATACCGCGAGACCCACGCTCACCGGCTC
CAGATTTATCAGCAATAAACCAGCCAGCCGGAAGGGCCGAGCGCAGAAGTGGTCCTGCAACTTTATCCGC
CTCCATCCAGTCTATTAATTGTTGCCGGGAAGCTAGAGTAAGTAGTTCGCCAGTTAATAGTTTGCGCAAC
GTTGTTGCCATTGCTACAGGCATCGTGGTGTCACGCTCGTCGTTTGGTATGGCTTCATTCAGCTCCGGTT
CCCAACGATCAAGGCGAGTTACATGATCCCCCATGTTGTGCAAAAAAGCGGTTAGCTCCTTCGGTCCTCC
GATCGTTGTCAGAAGTAAGTTGGCCGCAGTGTTATCACTCATGGTTATGGCAGCACTGCATAATTCTCTT
ACTGTCATGCCATCCGTAAGATGCTTTTCTGTGACTGGTGAGTACTCAACCAAGTCATTCTGAGAATAGT
GTATGCGGCGACCGAGTTGCTCTTGCCCGGCGTCAATACGGGATAATACCGCGCCACATAGCAGAACTTT
AAAAGTGCTCATCATTGGAAAACGTTCTTCGGGGCGAAAACTCTCAAGGATCTTACCGCTGTTGAGATCC
AGTTCGATGTAACCCACTCGTGCACCCAACTGATCTTCAGCATCTTTTACTTTCACCAGCGTTTCTGGGT
GAGCAAAAACAGGAAGGCAAAATGCCGCAAAAAAGGGAATAAGGGCGACACGGAAATGTTGAATACTCAT
ACTCTTCCTTTTTCAATATTATTGAAGCATTTATCAGGGTTATTGTCTCATGAGCGGATACATATTTGAA
TGTATTTAGAAAAATAAACAAATAGGGGTTCCGCGCACATTTCCCCGAAAAGTGCCAC
