>Addgene plasmid #74707 | pBluescriptSKII+ U6-sgRNA(F+E) empty | depositor partial sequence | sequence record 141114 | U6 promoter, sgRNA with BbsI sites for insertion of spacer sequence
TAAAGGAACCAATTCAGTCGACTGGATCCGGTACCAAGGTCGGGCAGGAAGAGGGCCTATTTCCCATGAT
TCCTTCATATTTGCATATACGATACAAGGCTGTTAGAGAGATAATTAGAATTAATTTGACTGTAAACACA
AAGATATTAGTACAAAATACGTGACGTAGAAAGTAATAATTTCTTGGGTAGTTTGCAGTTTTAAAATTAT
GTTTTAAAATGGACTATCATATGCTTACCGTAACTTGAAAGTATTTCGATTTCTTGGCTTTATATATCTT
GTGGAAAGGACGAAACACCGGGTCTTCGAGAAGACCTGTTTAAGAGCTATGCTGGAAACAGCATAGCAAG
TTTAAATAAGGCTAGTCCGTTATCAACTTGAAAAAGTGGCACCGAGTCGGTGCTTTTTTT
