>Addgene plasmid #74707 | pBluescriptSKII+ U6-sgRNA(F+E) empty | addgene partial sequence | sequence record 152735 | pBR322ori-F 5'-GGGAAACGCCTGGTATCTTT-3'
GCCACCTCTGACTTGAGCGTCGATTTTTGTGATGCTCGTCAGGGGGGCGGAGCCTATGGAAAAACGCCAG
CAACGCGGCCTTTTTACGGTTCCTGGCCTTTTGCTGGCCTTTTGCTCACATGTTCTTTCCTGCGTTATCC
CCTGATTCTGTGGATAACCGTATTACCGCCTTTGAGTGAGCTGATACCGCTCGCCGCAGCCGAACGACCG
AGCGCAGCGAGTCAGTGAGCGAGGAAGCGGAAGAGCGCCCAATACGCAAACCGCCTCTCCCCGCGCGTTG
GCCGATTCATTAATGCAGCTGGCACGACAGGTTTCCCGACTGGAAAGCGGGCAGTGAGCGCAACGCAATT
AATGTGAGTTAGCTCACTCATTAGGCACCCCAGGCTTTACACTTTATGCTTCCGGCTCGTATGTTGTGTG
GAATTGTGAGCGGATAACAATTTCACACAGGAAACAGCTATGACCATGATTACGCCAAGCGCGCAATTAA
CCCTCACTAAAGGGAACAAAAGCTGGAGCTCCACCGCGGTGGCGGCCGCTCTAGAACTAGTGGATCCCCC
GGGCTGCAGGAAAAAAAGCACCGACTCGGTGCCACTTTTTCAAGTTGATAACGGACTAGCCTTATTTAAA
CTTGCTATGCTGTTTCCAGCATAGCTCTTAAACAGGTCTTCTCGAAGACCCGGTGTTTCGTCCTTTCCAC
AAGATATATAAAGCCAAGAAATCGAAATACTTTCAAGTTACGGTAAGCATATGATAGTCCATTTTAAAAC
ATAATTTTAAAACTGCAAACTACCCAAGAAATTATTACTTTCTACGTCACGTATTTTGTACTAATATCTT
TGTGTTTACAGTCAAATTAATTCTAATTATCTCTCTAACAGCCTTGTATCGTATATGCAAATATGAAGGA
ATCATGGGAAATAGGCCCTCTTCCTGCCCGACCTTGGTACCGG
