>Addgene plasmid #74707 | pBluescriptSKII+ U6-sgRNA(F+E) empty | addgene partial sequence | sequence record 152736 | AmpSeq-F 5'-ctcatgagcggatacatatttgaa-3'
AAATAAACAAATAGGGGTTCCGCGCACATTTCCCCGAAAAGTGCCACCTAAATTGTAAGCGTTAATATTT
TGTTAAAATTCGCGTTAAATTTTTGTTAAATCAGCTCATTTTTTAACCAATAGGCCGAAATCGGCAAAAT
CCCTTATAAATCAAAAGAATAGACCGAGATAGGGT
[37 nt withheld, positions 176-212]
AAAGAACGTGGACTCCAACGTCAAAGG
[49 nt withheld, positions 240-288]
T
[91 nt withheld, positions 290-380]
G
[124 nt withheld, positions 382-505]
CCCATTCGCCATTCAGGCTGCGCAACTGTTGGGAAGGGCGATCGGTGCGGGCCTCTTCGCTATTACGCCA
GCTGGCGAAAGGGGGATGTGCTGCAAGGCGATTAAGTTGGGTAACGCCAGGGTTTTCCCAGTCACGACGT
TGTAAAACGACGGCCAGTGAGCGCGCGTAATACGACTCACTATAGGGCGAATTGGGTACCGGGCCCCCCC
TCGAGGTCGACGGTATCGATAAGCTTGATATCGTGTACAAAAAAGCAGGCTTTAAAGGAACCAATTCAGT
CGACTGGATCCGGTACCAAGGTCGGGCAGGAAGAGGGCCTATTTCCCATGATTCCTTCATATTTGCATAT
ACGATACAAGGCTGTTAGAGAGATAATTAGAATTAATTTGACTGTAAACACAAAGATATTAGTACAAAAT
ACGTGACGTAGAAAGTAATAATTTCTTGGGTAGTTTGCAGTTTTAAAA
